>Addgene plasmid #53443 | pUAST Ag83b | addgene partial sequence | sequence record 90508 | pCasper-hs 5'-GCAACTACTGAAATCTGCCAAG-3'
TTGAATCAAGAAGAGAACTCTGAATAGGGAATTGGGAATTCACTAGTGATTCGTTCGCAGATGCAAGTCC
AGCCGACCAAGTACGTCGGCCTCGTCGCCGACCTGATGCCGAACATTCGGCTGATGCAGGCCAGCGGTCA
CTTTCTGTTCCGCTACGTCACCGGCCCGATACTGATCCGCAAGGTGTACTCCTGGTGGACGCTCGCCATG
GTGCTGATCCAGTTCTTCGCCATCCTCGGCAACCTGGCGACGAACGCGGACGACGTGAACGAGCTGACCG
CCAACACGATCACGACCCTGTTCTTCACGCACTCGGTCACCAAGTTCATCTACTTTGCGGTCAACTCGGA
GAACTTCTACCGGACGCTCGCCATCTGGAACCAGACCAACACGCACCCGCTGTTTGCCGAATCGGACGCC
CGGTACCATTCGATTGCGCTCGCCAAGATGCGGAAGCTGCTGGTGCTGGTGATGGCCACCACCGTCCTGT
CGGTTGTCGCCTGGGTTACGATAACATTTTTCGGCGAGAGCGTCAAGACCGTGCTCGATAAGGCAACCAA
CGAGACGTACACGGTGGATATACCCCGGCTGCCCATCAAGTCCTGGTATCCGTGGAATGCAATGAGCGGA
CCGGCGTACATTTTCTCTTTCATCTACCAGATTTACTTCCTGCTGTTTTCGATGGTCCAGAGCAACCTCG
CGGATGTCATGTTCTGCTCCTGGTTGCTGCTAGCCTGCGAGCAGCTGCAACATTTGAAGGGTATTATGCG
ATCGCTGATGGAGCTTTCGGCCTCGCTGGACACCTACCGGCCCAACTCTTCGCAACTGTTCCGAGCAATT
TCAGCCGGTTCCAAATCGGAGCTGATCATCAACGAAGAAAAGGATCCGGACGTTAAGGACTTTGATCTGA
GCGGCATCTACAGCTCGAAGGCGGACTGGGGCGCCCAGTTCCGTGCGCCGTCGACGCTGCAAACGTTCGA
CGAGAATGGCAGGAACGGAAATCC
