>Addgene plasmid #53443 | pUAST Ag83b | addgene partial sequence | sequence record 90510 | SV40-splice-R2 5'-CACAAACAATTAGAATCAGTAG-3'
TTATACACTTAAAAATTTTATATTTACCTTAGAGCTTTAAATCTCTGTAGGTAGTTTGTCCAATTATGTC
ACACCACAGAAGTAAGGTTCCTTCACAAAGATCCTCTAGAGGTACCCTCGAGCCGCGGCCGCAGATCTGT
TAACGAATTCGATTCGGACCACGGCTGTTTACTTCAGCTGTACCAGCACCATGAAGTAGGTGACAACGGC
TCCAAGAACCGAAGCAAACAGATCGAGCGAAACGGTGAAAAACTTGGCTCCGGAAATAGTCATCGCCTTC
TGGCACTGCTGACAAACGATCTGGACGAAGGTTTTTGCCTCCTCGGACCCGTCGTACCAGTGGCAGGAAT
AGGCCGCCTCCATCACGGATGAGCTCTCCTCGATGAGCCGATTGCCAAAGATGCAAAACAGGAAAACCTG
AGCCAACGCGTAGCACAAATATCCGATTACGGTCAATCCGTACACGTTGACACCGTCGATTTTCGTTGCC
TGGTAGGCGAGCAGCGTCAGCTTGATGGTGGAAGTCAGCATGTGCAGCAGCAGGGCAGGACCGTACGTAT
CTCCGATTGCTGAAACGAGACGTACAACGTGCTTGTGCCGCTCGACCCAGTACTTGATGGCGCTGCGCAC
CATCATTTCCTGCTTCCGGGTAAGCCCGTTCGGATTTCCGTTCCTGCCATTCTCGTCGAACGTTTGCAGC
GTCGACGGCGCACGGAACTGGGCGCCCCAGTCCGCCTTCGAGCTGTAGATGCCGCTCAGATCAAAGTCCT
TAACGTCCGGATCCTTTTCTTCGTTGATGATCAGCTCCGATTTGGAACCGGCTGAAATTGCTCGGAACAG
TTGCGAAGAGTTGGGCCGGTAGGTGTCCAGCGAGGCCGAAAGCTCCATCAGCGATCGCATAATACCCTTC
AAATGTTGCAGCTGCTCGCAGGCTAGCAGCAACCAGGAGCAGAACATGACATCCGCGAGGTTGCTCTGGA
CCATCGAAAACAGCAGGAAGTAAATCTGGTAGATGAAAGAGAAAATGTACGCCGGTCCGCTC
