[The description below was written by a language model from this plasmid's Addgene catalogue record.]
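Description:
pUAST Ag83b is an insect expression plasmid built on the pUAST backbone, the standard Drosophila transformation vector for GAL4/UAS-driven transgene expression. It carries the Anopheles gambiae odorant receptor co-receptor Orco, also known as Or83b or AgOr7, inserted as an EcoRI fragment with the site preserved at both ends. Because the same enzyme flanks both sides, the cloning was non-directional; the record does not explicitly state the insert orientation, although the stated purpose as a UAS-Orco construct implies the sense orientation. The plasmid is propagated in E. coli under ampicillin selection; its copy number is listed as unknown.

No feature table accompanies the record, so the vector's regulatory elements are not itemised. In general, pUAST places the insert downstream of tandem GAL4-binding UAS sites and a minimal hsp70 promoter, followed by an SV40 splice and polyadenylation region. This is consistent with the listed sequencing primers, which read in from hsp70-adjacent and SV40 sequences. The standard backbone also contains P-element ends for transposase-mediated germline integration and a mini-white eye-colour marker for identifying transformant flies. In such a design, the transgene is silent until the fly line is crossed to a GAL4 driver, which then confers tissue-specific expression.

The record supports use of the construct for GAL4-dependent expression of the mosquito Orco protein in Drosophila. Such a tool is suited to studying the function of this olfactory co-receptor in a heterologous insect system, for instance comparing it with its fly orthologue, though no specific experiments are described.
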