Addgene plasmid #53443: pUAST Ag83b
Purpose: UAS-Anopheles gambiae Orco in pUAST Vector
Depositing lab: Leslie Vosshall. Depositing organization: Rockefeller University.
Backbone
  Vector backbone: pUAST
  Vector type: Insect Expression
Growth in bacteria
  Bacterial resistance: Ampicillin, 100 μg/mL
  Growth temperature: 37°C
  Growth strain: DH5alpha
  Copy number: Unknown
Gene/Insert
  Gene/Insert name: pUAST Ag83b (alt names: Orco; Or83b; AgOr7)
  Species: Anopheles gambiae
  Entrez Gene: NEWENTRY
  Cloning method: Restriction Enzyme; 5′ cloning site EcoRI (not destroyed); 3′ cloning site EcoRI (not destroyed)
  Sequencing primers: 5′ pCasper-hs (5'-GCAACTACTGAAATCTGCCAAG-3'); 3′ SV40-splice-R2 (5'-CACAAACAATTAGAATCAGTAG-3')
Terms and licenses: Academic/Nonprofit Terms; Industry Terms: Not Available to Industry
How to cite: pUAST Ag83b was a gift from Leslie Vosshall (Addgene plasmid # 53443 ; http://n2t.net/addgene:53443 ; RRID:Addgene_53443)
